Addgene plasmid #54390: LIIIbeta R A-B
Purpose: (Empty Backbone)
Depositing lab: Martin Parniske. Depositing organization: Ludwig-Maximilians-Universitaet Muenchen (LMU). Publication: A modular plasmid assembly kit for multigene expression, gene silencing and silencing rescue in plants. Binder A, Lambert J, Morbitzer R, Popp C, Ott T, Lahaye T, Parniske M. PLoS One. 2014 Feb 13;9(2):e88218. doi: 10.1371/journal.pone.0088218. eCollection 2014. PubMed 24551083.
Backbone
  Vector backbone: Xpre2-K (pCAMBIA)
  Backbone manufacturer: CAMBIA
  Vector type: plant expression
Growth in bacteria
  Bacterial resistance: Chloramphenicol and Kanamycin, 25 & 50 μg/mL
  Growth temperature: 37°C
  Growth strain: DB3.1
  Copy number: High Copy
Gene/Insert
  Gene/Insert name: None
Terms and licenses: Academic/Nonprofit Terms; Industry Terms: Not Available to Industry
Depositor comments: binary expression vector. LIII/LV backbone.
How to cite: LIIIbeta R A-B was a gift from Martin Parniske (Addgene plasmid # 54390 ; http://n2t.net/addgene:54390 ; RRID:Addgene_54390)
