[The description below was written by a language model from this plasmid's Addgene catalogue record and pLannotate feature annotations shown in this document.]
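Description:
LIIIbeta R A-B is an empty binary plant expression backbone built on Xpre2-K, a pCAMBIA-derived vector. It belongs to a modular plasmid assembly kit for multigene expression, gene silencing and silencing rescue in plants, and the depositor describes it as an LIII/LV backbone, meaning a recipient for higher-level assemblies in that system. The 7,956 nt sequence carries two replication systems. A high-copy ColE1/pUC-type origin with the pBR322 bom mobilisation region supports propagation in E. coli. The pVS1 oriV, together with RepA and the StaA stability protein, provides the broad-host-range maintenance typically used in Agrobacterium. A backbone kanamycin resistance gene (aph(3')-Ia) lies outside the T-DNA and provides bacterial selection.

Between the nopaline-type left and right T-DNA border repeats, the vector holds only a placeholder cassette rather than a plant payload. This cassette comprises a chloramphenicol acetyltransferase gene with its promoter, a ccdA fragment and the ccdB gyrase toxin gene, preceded by a partial attR1 site and a lac UV5 promoter. ccdB kills standard E. coli strains, which explains the use of the ccdB-tolerant strain DB3.1 and the dual chloramphenicol and kanamycin selection. When assembled modules replace the cassette, loss of ccdB counter-selects against unmodified backbone in ordinary hosts.

The record does not annotate the cloning sites that flank the cassette, and it does not explain the "R" or "A-B" designations. No plant promoter, terminator, reporter or plant selectable marker is annotated within the T-DNA, so these elements would presumably have to come from the inserted modules. The intended use is as a destination vector for assembled constructs that are delivered to plants by T-DNA transfer.
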