Features (pLannotate 1.2.2; 17 found; start..end, strand, type, name):
     18..158     +  misc_feature   bom: basis of mobility region from pBR322
    344..932     -  rep_origin     ori: high-copy-number ColE1/pMB1/pBR322/pUC origin of replication
   1003..1021    -  promoter       T7 promoter: promoter for bacteriophage T7 RNA polymerase
   1155..1964    +  CDS            KanR: aminoglycoside phosphotransferase; aph(3')-Ia; confers resistance to kanamycin in bacteria or G418 (Geneticin®) in eukaryotes
   2220..2244    +  misc_feature   LB T-DNA repeat: left border repeat from nopaline C58 T-DNA
   2292..2401    +  protein_bind   attR1 (fragment): mutant version of attR; recombination site for the Gateway® LR reaction LR Clonase™
   2438..2468    +  promoter       lac UV5 promoter: E. coli lac promoter with an "up" mutation
   2492..2521    +  promoter       cat promoter (fragment): promoter of the E. coli cat gene encoding chloramphenicol acetyltransferase
   2522..3178    +  CDS            cat: CAT_ECOLX - Experimental evidence at protein level: Swiss-Prot protein existence level 1. This enzyme is an effector of chloramphenicol resistance in bacteria. From Escherichia coli. This protein is used as a marker in many commonly used cloning vectors, such as pACYC184.
   3360..3518    +  CDS            ccdA (fragment): CCDA_ECO57 - Also known as H, letA. Experimental evidence at protein level: Swiss-Prot protein existence level 1. Antitoxin component of a type II toxin-antitoxin (TA) system which inhibits the post-segregational killing (PSK) of plasmid-free cells, also referred to as a plasmid addiction system. Binds to and blocks the activity of CcdB; will also remove bound CcdB protein from the CcdB-GyrA complex by forming a CcdA-CcdB complex, a process termed rejuvenation. Functions as a transcriptional corepressor for the ccdAB operon, repression also requires CcdB (By similarity). From Escherichia coli
   3523..3828    +  CDS            ccdB: CcdB, a bacterial toxin that poisons DNA gyrase; ccdB; Plasmids containing the ccdB gene cannot be propagated in standard E. coli strains.
   3914..3938    +  misc_feature   RB T-DNA repeat: right border repeat from nopaline C58 T-DNA
   4278..4679    +  CDS            Y4CG_SINFN (fragment): Protein inferred from homology: Swiss-Prot protein existence level 3. From Sinorhizobium fredii (strain NBRC 101917 / NGR234).
   5239..5868    +  CDS            pVS1 StaA: stability protein from the Pseudomonas plasmid pVS1 (Heeb et al., 2000)
   6297..7370    +  CDS            pVS1 RepA: replication protein from the Pseudomonas plasmid pVS1 (Heeb et al., 2000)
   7436..7630    +  rep_origin     pVS1 oriV: origin of replication for the Pseudomonas plasmid pVS1 (Heeb et al., 2000)
   7833..7872    +  CDS            rop (fragment): Rop protein, which maintains plasmids at low copy number; rop
>Addgene plasmid #54390 | LIIIbeta R A-B | depositor full sequence | sequence record 84610 | Full Sequence
GTTGGCGGGTGTCGGGGCGCAGCCATGACCCAGTCACGTAGCGATAGCGGAGTGTATACTGGCTTAACTA
TGCGGCATCAGAGCAGATTGTACTGAGAGTGCACCATATGCGGTGTGAAATACCGCACAGATGCGTAAGG
AGAAAATACCGCATCAGGCGCTCTTCCGCTTCCTCGCTCACTGACTCGCTGCGCTCGGTCGTTCGGCTGC
GGCGAGCGGTATCAGCTCACTCAAAGGCGGTAATACGGTTATCCACAGAATCAGGGGATAACGCAGGAAA
GAACATGTGAGCAAAAGGCCAGCAAAAGGCCAGGAACCGTAAAAAGGCCGCGTTGCTGGCGTTTTTCCAT
AGGCTCCGCCCCCCTGACGAGCATCACAAAAATCGACGCTCAAGTCAGAGGTGGCGAAACCCGACAGGAC
TATAAAGATACCAGGCGTTTCCCCCTGGAAGCTCCCTCGTGCGCTCTCCTGTTCCGACCCTGCCGCTTAC
CGGATACCTGTCCGCCTTTCTCCCTTCGGGAAGCGTGGCGCTTTCTCATAGCTCACGCTGTAGGTATCTC
AGTTCGGTGTAGGTCGTTCGCTCCAAGCTGGGCTGTGTGCACGAACCCCCCGTTCAGCCCGACCGCTGCG
CCTTATCCGGTAACTATCGTCTTGAGTCCAACCCGGTAAGACACGACTTATCGCCACTGGCAGCAGCCAC
TGGTAACAGGATTAGCAGAGCGAGGTATGTAGGCGGTGCTACAGAGTTCTTGAAGTGGTGGCCTAACTAC
GGCTACACTAGAAGGACAGTATTTGGTATCTGCGCTCTGCTGAAGCCAGTTACCTTCGGAAAAAGAGTTG
GTAGCTCTTGATCCGGCAAACAAACCACCGCTGGTAGCGGTGGTTTTTTTGTTTGCAAGCAGCAGATTAC
GCGCAGAAAAAAAGGATCTCAAGAAGATCCTTTGATCTTTTCTACGGGGTCTGACGCTCATAAAATCATT
ATTTGCCATCCAGCTGATATCCCCTATAGTGAGTCGTATTACATGGTCATAGCTGTTTCCTGGCAGCTCT
GGCCCGTGTCTCAAAATCTCTGATGTTACATTGCACAAGATAAAAATATATCATCATGAACAATAAAACT
GTCTGCTTACATAAACAGTAATACAAGGGGTGTTATGAGCCATATTCAACGGGAAACGTCGAGGCCGCGA
TTAAATTCCAACATGGATGCTGATTTATATGGGTATAAATGGGCTCGCGATAATGTCGGGCAATCAGGTG
CGACAATCTATCGCTTGTATGGGAAGCCCGATGCGCCAGAGTTGTTTCTGAAACATGGCAAAGGTAGCGT
TGCCAATGATGTTACAGATGAGATGGTCAGACTAAACTGGCTGACGGAATTTATGCCTCTTCCGACCATC
AAGCATTTTATCCGTACTCCTGATGATGCATGGTTACTCACCACTGCGATCCCCGGAAAAACAGCATTCC
AGGTATTAGAAGAATATCCTGATTCAGGTGAAAATATTGTTGATGCGCTGGCAGTGTTCCTGCGCCGGTT
GCATTCGATTCCTGTTTGTAATTGTCCTTTTAACAGCGATCGCGTATTTCGTCTTGCTCAGGCGCAATCA
CGAATGAATAACGGTTTGGTTGATGCGAGTGATTTTGATGACGAGCGTAATGGCTGGCCTGTTGAACAAG
TCTGGAAAGAAATGCATAAACTTTTGCCATTCTCACCGGATTCAGTCGTCACTCATGGTGATTTCTCACT
TGATAACCTTATTTTTGACGAGGGGAAATTAATAGGTTGTATTGATGTTGGACGAGTCGGAATCGCAGAC
CGATACCAGGATCTTGCCATCCTATGGAACTGCCTCGGTGAGTTTTCTCCTTCATTACAGAAACGGCTTT
TTCAAAAATATGGTATTGATAATCCTGATATGAATAAATTGCAGTTTCATTTGATGCTCGATGAGTTTTT
CTAATCAGAATTGGTTAATTGGTTGTAACACTGGCAGAGCATTACGCTGACTTGACGGGACGGCGCAAGC
TCATGACCAAAATCCCTTAACGTGAGTTACGCGTCGTTCCACTGAGCGTCAGACCCCTGCCGGTAACATG
AGCAAAGTCTGCCGCCTTACAACGGCTCTCCCGCTGACGCCGTCCCGGACTGATGGGCTGCCTGTATCGA
GTGGTGATTTTGTGCCGAGCTGCCGGTCGGGGAGCTGTTGGCTGGCTGGTGGCAGGATATATTGTGGTGT
AAACAAATTGACGCTTAGACGGATTACGGGTCTCAGCGGCAGATTGTCTTCAAAGCTGAACGAGAAACGT
AAAATGATATAAATATCAATATATTAAATTAGATTTTGCATAAAAAACAGACTACATAATACTGTAAAAC
ACAACATATCCAGTCACTATGGCGGCCCCTCGAGGGGCCGCATTAGGCACCCCAGGCTTTACACTTTATG
CTTCCGGCTCGTATAATGTGTGGATTTTGAGTTAGGATCCGTCGAGATTTTCAGGAGCTAAGGAAGCTAA
AATGGAGAAAAAAATCACTGGATATACCACCGTTGATATATCCCAATGGCATCGTAAAGAACATTTTGAG
GCATTTCAGTCAGTTGCTCAATGTACCTATAACCAGACCGTTCAGCTGGATATTACGGCCTTTTTAAAGA
CCGTAAAGAAAAATAAGCACAAGTTTTATCCGGCCTTTATTCACATTCTTGCCCGCCTGATGAATGCTCA
TCCGGAATTCCGTATGGCAATGAAAGACGGTGAGCTGGTGATATGGGATAGTGTTCACCCTTGTTACACC
GTTTTCCATGAGCAAACTGAAACGTTTTCATCGCTCTGGAGTGAATACCACGACGATTTCCGGCAGTTTC
TACACATATATTCGCAAGATGTGGCGTGTTACGGTGAAAACCTGGCCTATTTCCCTAAAGGGTTTATTGA
GAATATGTTTTTCGTGTCAGCCAATCCCTGGGTGAGTTTCACCAGTTTTGATTTAAACGTGGCCAATATG
GACAACTTCTTCGCCCCCGTTTTCACCATGGGCAAATATTATACGCAAGGCGACAAGGTGCTGATGCCGC
TGGCGATTCAGGTTCATCATGCCGTTTGTGATGGCTTCCATGTCGGCAGAATGCTTAATGAATTACAACA
GTACTGCGATGAGTGGCAGGGCGGGGCGTAATCTAGAGGATCCGGCTTACTAAAAGCCAGATAACAGTAT
GCGTATTTGCGCGCTGATTTTTGCGGTATAAGAATATATACTGATATGTATACCCGAAGTATGTCAAAAA
GAGGTATGCTATGAAGCAGCGTATTACAGTGACAGTTGACAGCGACAGCTATCAGTTGCTCAAGGCATAT
ATGATGTCAATATCTCCGGTCTGGTAAGCACAACCATGCAGAATGAAGCCCGTCGTCTGCGTGCCGAACG
CTGGAAAGCGGAAAATCAGGAAGGGATGGCTGAGGTCGCCCGGTTTATTGAAATGAACGGCTCTTTTGCT
GACGAGAACAGGGGCTGGTGAAATGCAGTTTAAGGTTTACACCTATAAAAGAGAGAGCCGTTATCGTCTG
TTTGTGGATGTACAGAGTGATATTATTGACACGCCCGGGCGACGGATGGTGATCCCCCTGGCCAGTGCAC
GTCTGCTGTCAGATAAAGTCCCCCGTGAACTTTACCCGGTGGTGCATATCGGGGATGAAAGCTGGCGCAT
GATGACCACCGATATGGCCAGTGTGCCGGTTTCCGTTATCGGGGAAGAAGTGGCTGATCTCAGCCACCGC
GAAAATGACATCAAAAACGCCATTAACCTGATGTTCTGGGGAATATAAATGTCAGGCTCCCTTATACACA
GCCAGTCTGCAGGTCGACGAAGACTTCGTATCTGTGAGACCTCTGGTTTAAACTATCAGTGTTTGACAGG
ATATATTGGCGGGTAAACCTAAGAGAAAAGAGCGTTTATTAGAATAATCGGATATTTAAAAGGGCGTGAA
AAGGTTTATCCGTTCGTCCATTTGTATGTGCATGCCAACCACAGGGTTCCCCTCGGGATCAAAGTACTTT
GATCCAACCCCTCCGCTGCTATAGTGCAGTCGGCTTCTGACGTTCAGTGCAGCCTTCTTCTGAAAACGAC
ATGTCGCACAAGTCCTAAGTTACGCGACAGGCTGCCGCCCTGCCCTTTTCCTGGCGTTTTCTTGTCGCGT
GTTTTAGTCGCATAAAGTAGAATACTTGCGACTAGAACCGGAGACATTACGCCATGAACAAGAGCGCCGC
CGCTGGCCTGCTGGGCTATGCCCGCGTCAGCACCGACGACCAGGACTTGACCAACCAACGGGCCGAACTG
CACGCGGCCGGCTGCACCAAGCTGTTTTCCGAGAAGATCACCGGCACCAGGCGCGACCGCCCGGAGCTGG
CCAGGATGCTTGACCACCTACGCCCTGGCGACGTTGTGACAGTGACCAGGCTAGACCGCCTGGCCCGCAG
CACCCGCGACCTACTGGACATTGCCGAGCGCATCCAGGAGGCCGGCGCGGGCCTGCGTAGCCTGGCAGAG
CCGTGGGCCGACACCACCACGCCGGCCGGCCGCATGGTGTTGACCGTGTTCGCCGGCATTGCCGAGTTCG
AGCGTTCCCTAATCATCGACCGCACCCGGAGCGGGCGCGAGGCCGCCAAGGCCCGAGGCGTGAAGTTTGG
CCCCCGCCCTACCCTCACCCCGGCACAGATCGCGCACGCCCGCGAGCTGATCGACCAGGAAGGCCGCACC
GTGAAAGAGGCGGCTGCACTGCTTGGCGTGCATCGCTCGACCCTGTACCGCGCACTTGAGCGCAGCGAGG
AAGTGACGCCCACCGAGGCCAGGCGGCGCGGTGCCTTCCGTGAGGACGCATTGACCGAGGCCGACGCCCT
GGCGGCCGCCGAGAATGAACGCCAAGAGGAACAAGCATGAAACCGCACCAGGACGGCCAGGACGAACCGT
TTTTCATTACCGAAGAGATCGAGGCGGAGATGATCGCGGCCGGGTACGTGTTCGAGCCGCCCGCGCACAT
CTCAACCGTGCGGCTGCATGAAATCCTGGCCGGTTTGTCTGATGCCAAGCTGGCGGCCTGGCCGGCCAGC
TTGGCCGCTGAAGAAACCGAGCGCCGCCGTCTAAAAAGGTGATGTGTATTTGAGTAAAACAGCTTGCGTC
ATGCGGTCGCTGCGTATATGATGCGATGAGTAAATAAACAAATACGCAAGGGGAACGCATGAAGGTTATC
GCTGTACTTAACCAGAAAGGCGGGTCAGGCAAGACGACCATCGCAACCCATCTAGCCCGCGCCCTGCAAC
TCGCCGGGGCCGATGTTCTGTTAGTCGATTCCGATCCCCAGGGCAGTGCCCGCGATTGGGCGGCCGTGCG
GGAAGATCAACCGCTAACCGTTGTCGGCATCGACCGCCCGACGATTGACCGCGACGTGAAGGCCATCGGC
CGGCGCGACTTCGTAGTGATCGACGGAGCGCCCCAGGCGGCGGACTTGGCTGTGTCCGCGATCAAGGCAG
CCGACTTCGTGCTGATTCCGGTGCAGCCAAGCCCTTACGACATATGGGCCACCGCCGACCTGGTGGAGCT
GGTTAAGCAGCGCATTGAGGTCACGGATGGAAGGCTACAAGCGGCCTTTGTCGTGTCGCGGGCGATCAAA
GGCACGCGCATCGGCGGTGAGGTTGCCGAGGCGCTGGCCGGGTACGAGCTGCCCATTCTTGAGTCCCGTA
TCACGCAGCGCGTGAGCTACCCAGGCACTGCCGCCGCCGGCACAACCGTTCTTGAATCAGAACCCGAGGG
CGACGCTGCCCGCGAGGTCCAGGCGCTGGCCGCTGAAATTAAATCAAAACTCATTTGAGTTAATGAGGTA
AAGAGAAAATGAGCAAAAGCACAAACACGCTAAGTGCCGGCCGTCCGAGCGCACGCAGCAGCAAGGCTGC
AACGTTGGCCAGCCTGGCAGACACGCCAGCCATGAAGCGGGTCAACTTTCAGTTGCCGGCGGAGGATCAC
ACCAAGCTGAAGATGTACGCGGTACGCCAAGGCAAGACCATTACCGAGCTGCTATCTGAATACATCGCGC
AGCTACCAGAGTAAATGAGCAAATGAATAAATGAGTAGATGAATTTTAGCGGCTAAAGGAGGCGGCATGG
AAAATCAAGAACAACCAGGCACCGACGCCGTGGAATGCCCCATGTGTGGAGGAACGGGCGGTTGGCCAGG
CGTAAGCGGCTGGGTTGCCTGCCGGCCCTGCAATGGCACTGGAACCCCCAAGCCCGAGGAATCGGCGTGA
GCGGTCGCAAACCATCCGGCCCGGTACAAATCGGCGCGGCGCTGGGTGATGACCTGGTGGAGAAGTTGAA
GGCCGCGCAGGCCGCCCAGCGGCAACGCATCGAGGCAGAAGCACGCCCCGGTGAATCGTGGCAAGCGGCC
GCTGATCGAATCCGCAAAGAATCCCGGCAACCGCCGGCAGCCGGTGCGCCGTCGATTAGGAAGCCGCCCA
AGGGCGACGAGCAACCAGATTTTTTCGTTCCGATGCTCTATGACGTGGGCACCCGCGATAGTCGCAGCAT
CATGGACGTGGCCGTTTTCCGTCTGTCGAAGCGTGACCGACGAGCTGGCGAGGTGATCCGCTACGAGCTT
CCAGACGGGCACGTAGAGGTTTCCGCAGGGCCGGCCGGCATGGCCAGTGTGTGGGATTACGACCTGGTAC
TGATGGCGGTTTCCCATCTAACCGAATCCATGAACCGATACCGGGAAGGGAAGGGAGACAAGCCCGGCCG
CGTGTTCCGTCCACACGTTGCGGACGTACTCAAGTTCTGCCGGCGAGCCGATGGCGGAAAGCAGAAAGAC
GACCTGGTAGAAACCTGCATTCGGTTAAACACCACGCACGTTGCCATGCAGCGTACGAAGAAGGCCAAGA
ACGGCCGCCTGGTGACGGTATCCGAGGGTGAAGCCTTGATTAGCCGCTACAAGATCGTAAAGAGCGAAAC
CGGGCGGCCGGAGTACATCGAGATCGAGCTAGCTGATTGGATGTACCGCGAGATCACAGAAGGCAAGAAC
CCGGACGTGCTGACGGTTCACCCCGATTACTTTTTGATCGATCCCGGCATCGGCCGTTTTCTCTACCGCC
TGGCACGCCGCGCCGCAGGCAAGGCAGAAGCCAGATGGTTGTTCAAGACGATCTACGAACGCAGTGGCAG
CGCCGGAGAGTTCAAGAAGTTCTGTTTCACCGTGCGCAAGCTGATCGGGTCAAATGACCTGCCGGAGTAC
GATTTGAAGGAGGAGGCGGGGCAGGCTGGCCCGATCCTAGTCATGCGCTACCGCAACCTGATCGAGGGCG
AAGCATCCGCCGGTTCCTAATGTACGGAGCAGATGCTAGGGCAAATTGCCCTAGCAGGGGAAAAAGGTCG
AAAAGGACTCTTTCCTGTGGATAGCACGTACATTGGGAACCCAAAGCCGTACATTGGGAACCGGAACCCG
TACATTGGGAACCCAAAGCCGTACATTGGGAACCGGTCACACATGTAAGTGACTGATATAAAAGAGAAAA
AAGGCGATTTTTCCGCCTAAAACTCTTTAAAACTTATTAAAACTCTTAAAACCCGCCTGGCCTGTGCATA
ACTGTCTGGCCAGCGCACAGCCGAAGAGCTGCAAAAAGCGCCTACCCTTCGGTCGCTGCGCTCCCTACGC
CCCGCCGCTTCGCGTCGGCCTATCGCGGCCGCTGGCCGCTCAAAAATGGCTGGCCTACGGCCAGGCAATC
TACCAGGGCGCGGACAAGCCGCGCCGTCGCCACTCGACCGCCGGCGCCCACATCAAGGCACCCTGCCTCG
CGCGTTTCGGTGATGACGGTGAAAACCTCTGACACATGCAGCTCCCGGAGACAGTCACAGCTTGTCTGTA
AGCGGATGCCGGGAGCAGACAAGCCCGTCAGGGCGCGTCAGCGGGT
