>Addgene plasmid #54390 | LIIIbeta R A-B | addgene partial sequence | sequence record 99951 | RB-F1 5'-ggataaaccttttcacgccc-3'
AACGCTCTTTTCTCTTAGGTTTACCCGCCAATATATCCTGTCAAACACTGATAGTTTAAACCAGAGGTCT
CACAGACAGAAAGTCTTCGTCGACCTGCAGACTGGCTGTGTATAAGGGAGCCTGACATTTATATTCCCCA
GAACATCAGGTTAATGGCGTTTTTGATGTCATTTTCGCGGTGGCTGAGATCAGCCACTTCTTCCCCGATA
ACGGAAACCGGCACACTGGCCATATCGGTGGTCATCATGCGCCAGCTTTCATCCCCGATATGCACCACCG
GGTAAAGTTCACGGGGGACTTTATCTGACAGCAGACGTGCACTGGCCAGGGGGATCACCATCCGTCGCCC
GGGCGTGTCAATAATATCACTCTGTACATCCACAAACAGACGATAACGGCTCTCTCTTTTATAGGTGTAA
ACCTTAAACTGCATTTCACCAGCCCCTGTTCTCGTCAGCAAAAGAGCCGTTCATTTCAATAAACCGGGCG
ACCTCAGCCATCCCTTCCTGATTTTCCGCTTTCCAGCGTTCGGCACGCAGACGACGGGCTTCATTCTGCA
TGGTTGTGCTTACCAGACCGGAGATATTGACATCATATATGCCTTGAGCAACTGATAGCTGTCGCTGTCA
ACTGTCACTGTAATACGCTGCTTCATAGCATACCTCTTTTTGACATACTTCGGGTATACATATCAGTATA
TATTCTTATACCGCAAAAATCAGCGCGCAAATACGCATACTGTTATCTGGCTTTTAGTAAGCCGGATCCT
CTAGATTACGCCCCGCCCTGCCACTCATCGCAGTACTGTTGTAATTCATTAAGCATTCTGCCGACATGGA
AGCCATCACAAACGG
