>Addgene plasmid #54390 | LIIIbeta R A-B | addgene partial sequence | sequence record 99952 | LB-F1 5'-gtggtgtaaacaaattgacgc-3'
GCGGTACGTTGTCTTCAAAGCTGAACGAGAAACGTAAAATGATATAAATATCAATATATTAAATTAGATT
TTGCATAAAAAACAGACTACATAATACTGTAAAACACAACATATCCAGTCACTATGGCGGCCCCTCGAGG
GGCCGCATTAGGCACCCCAGGCTTTACACTTTATGCTTCCGGCTCGTATAATGTGTGGATTTTGAGTTAG
GATCCGTCGAGATTTTCAGGAGCTAAGGAAGCTAAAATGGAGAAAAAAATCACTGGATATACCACCGTTG
ATATATCCCAATGGCATCGTAAAGAACATTTTGAGGCATTTCAGTCAGTTGCTCAATGTACCTATAACCA
GACCGTTCAGCTGGATATTACGGCCTTTTTAAAGACCGTAAAGAAAAATAAGCACAAGTTTTATCCGGCC
TTTATTCACATTCTTGCCCGCCTGATGAATGCTCATCCGGAATTCCGTATGGCAATGAAAGACGGTGAGC
TGGTGATATGGGATAGTGTTCACCCTTGTTACACCGTTTTCCATGAGCAAACTGAAACGTTTTCATCGCT
CTGGAGTGAATACCACGACGATTTCCGGCAGTTTCTACACATATATTCGCAAGATGTGGCGTGTTACGGT
GAAAACCTGGCCTATTTCCCTAAAGGGTTTATTGAGAATATGTTTTTCGTGTCAGCCAATCCCTGGGTGA
GTTTCACCAGTTTTGATTTAAACGTGGCCAATATGGACAACTTCTTCGCCCCCGTTTTCACCATGGGCAA
ATATTATACGC
